>Addgene plasmid #164952 | pENTR-D-TOPO-kcnma1b | addgene full sequence | sequence record 327162 | Addgene NGS Result
ATGCCTGGCAGTTCCCTACTCTCGCGTTAACGCTAGCATGGATGTTTTCCCAGTCACGACGTTGTAAAAC
GACGGCCAGTCTTAAGCTCGGGCCCCAAATAATGATTTTATTTTGACTGATAGTGACCTGTTCGTTGCAA
CAAATTGATGAGCAATGCTTTTTTATAATGCCAACTTTGTACAAAAAAGCAGGCTCCGCGGCCGCCCCCT
TCACCATGACCTCTGTCAAAGACTGGGCTGGAGTCATGATCTCTGCACAGACGCTCACCGGACGCGTGCT
GGTGGTGTTGGTGTTTGCCCTCAGCATCGGCGCTCTGGTGATTTACTTCATCGACTCCTCTGATCCCATT
GAATCCTGTGAGCATTTCGACAAGAACTTCACCCTGCAGATCGACATGGCCTTCAACGTCTTCTTCTTGC
TGTATTTTGGACTGCGTTTTATAGCAGCCAATGATAAGCTGTGGTTCTGGCTGGAGGTAAACTCAGTGGT
GGATTTCTTCACGGTTCCGCCGGTCTTTGTGTCTGTTTACCTGAACCGGAGCTGGCTGGGACTGAGGTTC
TTAAGAGCCTTGAGGCTGATCCAGTTTTCAGAAATATTGCAGTTTTTAAATATCTTAAAAACAAGCAACT
CCATCAAGTTGGTGAATTTGTGCTCCATCTTTATAAGCACATGGCTGACGGCGGCTGGATTCATTCATTT
GGTGGAGAACTCTGGAGATCCTTGGGAGAACTTCCAGAATTCGCAGCCTCTGTCGTACTGGGAGTGTGTG
TATTTACTGATGGTGACCATGTCCACAGTGGGCTATGGAGATGTGTGTGCGAAAACAACCCTCGGCCGCC
TCTTCATGGTCTTCTTCATTCTGGGAGGACTGGCCATGTTTGCCAGCTACGTTCCTGAAATCATAGAGTT
AATAGGAAACCGCAAGAAATATGGTGGTTCCTATAGTGCAGTAAATGGGAGAAAGCATATCGTGGTGTGT
GGACACATCACACTGGAGAGCGTCTCCAACTTCCTCAAAGACTTCCTACACAAGGACAGGGATGATGTCA
ATGTAGAAATAGTTTTTCTCCATAATATTTCCCCTAATCTTGAGCTGGAAGCCTTATTCAAGAGACATTT
CACCCAGGTGGAGTTTTACCAGGGCTCTGTGCTCAATCCTCACGATCTCGCTCGAGTCAAGATTGAATCA
GCCGATGCCTGTCTGATCTTGGCCAATAAATACTGCGCAGATCCTGATGCAGAGGACGCATCCAATATCA
TGAGGGTGATATCCATTAAAAACTATCATCCAAAGATACGCATCATTACACAGATGCTGCAGTACCACAA
TAAGGCTCATCTGCTGAACATCCCGAGCTGGAACTGGAAGGAAGGAGACGATGCCATCTGCCTGGCGGAG
CTAAAGTTGGGCTTCATCGCCCAGAGCTGCCTGGCACAGGGGCTCTCCACCATGCTGGCCAACCTGTTCT
CAATGAGGTCCTATATCAAGATTGAGGAGGACACGTGGCAGAAGTATTATCTAGAAGGAGTAGCCAATGA
GATGTACACTGAGTATCTGTCCAGTGCCTTCGTGGGTTTATCTTTCCCCACCGTCTGTGAACTCTGCTAT
GTGAAGCTGAAGCTGCTGCTGATCGCCATCGAGTATAAATCAGACCAGAGAGAGAGCAGCACTCTGATTA
ACCCTGGCAATCATGTGAAGATGCAGGAGGGAACGCTGGGCTTTTTCATCGCCAGCGACGCCAAAGAGGT
CAAGAGGGCTCTTTTCTACTGTAAAGCCTGTCATGATGACATTACAGATCCTAAACGCATCAAGAAGTGC
GGATGCAAACGGAACAAGAGTTTCGGCTACAAGAGAATGCGTCTGGCATGTTGTGTAGCTTGCGGTGGGG
CAGAAAGTGGCTGCTCGTGCATGTCAGACAGTGTGGCTAATAACAAGGAGGTGTTACAACGCTCCTCTAA
AAGTAACTATAACGGATACATCAAATCAATAGTGGAGGAGGAGCAGCACTCTTCTCTCTCCCCCAAGAAG
AAGCAGCGTAATGGAGGAATGAGGACATCCCCCACCTGCTCCCCCAAAAACCTCATCAGACACGATCCGC
TGCTGGAGATGGAGACCATGGATGAGAACATCAAGAAGTATGATTCCACAGGGATGTTTCACTGGTGTCC
ATCTAAGGACATCGAGAGGGTCCTCCTGACGCGCAGTGAGGCGGCGATGACGGTGTTGAGTGGTCATGTG
GTGGTCTGTATTTTCGGAGATGTGAAGTCTGCTCTGATTGGCCTGAGGAACCTGGTGATGCCGCTGAGAG
CCAGCAACTTCCACTACCATGAGCTGAAGCCCATCGTGTTCGTGGGCTCACTGGAGTACCTGAAGAGAGA
GTGGGAAACACTGCACAACTTCCCCAAAGTCTCCATCCTGCCCGGAACTCCTCTGAGTCGGGCTGATCTG
AGAGCAGTGAACATTAATCTGTGTGATATGTGTGTAATCCTCTCCGCCAACCAGAACAACATCGACGACG
CGTCTCTGCAGGATAAGGAGTGTATTCTGGCGTCACTCAACATCAAGTCCATGCAGTTTGACGACAGCAT
CGGCCTCCTGCAGGCCAACTCTCAAGGCTTCACTCCTCCAGGAATGGATCGCTCGTCTCCAGAAAACAGT
CCTGTTCACGGGTTGGTGCGGCAGGCGTCGATAACCACAGGAGCAAACATTCCCATCATCACTGAACTCG
TGAACGACTCGAATGTGCAGTTTCTGGATCAGGATGATGATGATGATCCCGACACTGAGCTGTATCTCAC
TCAACCCTTCGCCTGCGGGACCGCCTTCGCCGTCAGCGTGCTGGACTCATTGATGAGTGCTACGTACTTC
AATGATAATATCCTGACGCTGATCCGCACGCTGGTGACGGGTGGAGCGACGCCGGAGCTGGAGGGTCTGC
TGGCGGAGGAGAACGCTCTGCGTGGAGGATACAGCACACCACAGACCCTCGCCAATCGAGACCGCTGCCG
AGTCGCCCAGCTGGCGCTTTATGACGGACCCTTCGCCGACCTCGGGGACGGTGGCTGTTACGGTGATTTA
TTCTGTAAAGCGTTGAAGACGTATAACATGCTGTGTTTCGGCATCTACCGGCTGAGAGACGCTCATCTGA
CCGCAGCGAGCCTCTGCACCAAACGCTACGTGATCACGAACCCGCCGTATGAGTTTGATCTGGTTCCCAC
AGATCTGATCTTCTGTCTGATGCAGTTTGATCATAACGCGGGTCAGAGTCGCAGTAATCTAAACACTCAG
AGCAGCTTCTGTCCTGTGCGCAGAGCATCCCGCAGCCGCTGCACCCCCCGCGACAAGCAGAAGTACGTCC
CTCTGTAGAAAGGGTGGGCGCGCCGACCCAGCTTTCTTGTACAAAGTTGGCATTATAAGAAAGCATTGCT
TATCAATTTGTTGCAACGAACAGGTCACTATCAGTCAAAATAAAATCATTATTTGCCATCCAGCTGATAT
CCCCTATAGTGAGTCGTATTACATGGTCATAGCTGTTTCCTGGCAGCTCTGGCCCGTGTCTCAAAATCTC
TGATGTTACATTGCACAAGATAAAAATATATCATCATGAACAATAAAACTGTCTGCTTACATAAACAGTA
ATACAAGGGGTGTTATGAGCCATATTCAACGGGAAACGTCGAGGCCGCGATTAAATTCCAACATGGATGC
TGATTTATATGGGTATAAATGGGCTCGCGATAATGTCGGGCAATCAGGTGCGACAATCTATCGCTTGTAT
GGGAAGCCCGATGCGCCAGAGTTGTTTCTGAAACATGGCAAAGGTAGCGTTGCCAATGATGTTACAGATG
AGATGGTCAGACTAAACTGGCTGACGGAATTTATGCCTCTTCCGACCATCAAGCATTTTATCCGTACTCC
TGATGATGCATGGTTACTCACCACTGCGATCCCCGGAAAAACAGCATTCCAGGTATTAGAAGAATATCCT
GATTCAGGTGAAAATATTGTTGATGCGCTGGCAGTGTTCCTGCGCCGGTTGCATTCGATTCCTGTTTGTA
ATTGTCCTTTTAACAGCGATCGCGTATTTCGTCTCGCTCAGGCGCAATCACGAATGAATAACGGTTTGGT
TGATGCGAGTGATTTTGATGACGAGCGTAATGGCTGGCCTGTTGAACAAGTCTGGAAAGAAATGCATAAA
CTTTTGCCATTCTCACCGGATTCAGTCGTCACTCATGGTGATTTCTCACTTGATAACCTTATTTTTGACG
AGGGGAAATTAATAGGTTGTATTGATGTTGGACGAGTCGGAATCGCAGACCGATACCAGGATCTTGCCAT
CCTATGGAACTGCCTCGGTGAGTTTTCTCCTTCATTACAGAAACGGCTTTTTCAAAAATATGGTATTGAT
AATCCTGATATGAATAAATTGCAGTTTCATTTGATGCTCGATGAGTTTTTCTAATCAGAATTGGTTAATT
GGTTGTAACACTGGCAGAGCATTACGCTGACTTGACGGGACGGCGCAAGCTCATGACCAAAATCCCTTAA
CGTGAGTTACGCGTCGTTCCACTGAGCGTCAGACCCCGTAGAAAAGATCAAAGGATCTTCTTGAGATCCT
TTTTTTCTGCGCGTAATCTGCTGCTTGCAAACAAAAAAACCACCGCTACCAGCGGTGGTTTGTTTGCCGG
ATCAAGAGCTACCAACTCTTTTTCCGAAGGTAACTGGCTTCAGCAGAGCGCAGATACCAAATACTGTTCT
TCTAGTGTAGCCGTAGTTAGGCCACCACTTCAAGAACTCTGTAGCACCGCCTACATACCTCGCTCTGCTA
ATCCTGTTACCAGTGGCTGCTGCCAGTGGCGATAAGTCGTGTCTTACCGGGTTGGACTCAAGACGATAGT
TACCGGATAAGGCGCAGCGGTCGGGCTGAACGGGGGGTTCGTGCACACAGCCCAGCTTGGAGCGAACGAC
CTACACCGAACTGAGATACCTACAGCGTGAGCTATGAGAAAGCGCCACGCTTCCCGAAGGGAGAAAGGCG
GACAGGTATCCGGTAAGCGGCAGGGTCGGAACAGGAGAGCGCACGAGGGAGCTTCCAGGGGGAAACGCCT
GGTATCTTTATAGTCCTGTCGGGTTTCGCCACCTCTGACTTGAGCGTCGATTTTTGTGATGCTCGTCAGG
GGGGCGGAGCCTATGGAAAAACGCCAGCAACGCGGCCTTTTTACGGTTCCTGGCCTTTTGCTGGCCTTTT
GCTCACATGTTCTTTCCTGCGTTATCCCCTGATTCTGTGGATAACCGTATTACCGCCTTTGAGTGAGCTG
ATACCGCTCGCCGCAGCCGAACGACCGAGCGCAGCGAGTCAGTGAGCGAGGAAGCGGAAGAGCGCCCAAT
ACGCAAACCGCCTCTCCCCGCGCGTTGGCCGATTCATTAATGCAGCTGGCACGACAGGTTTCCCGACTGG
AAAGCGGGCAGTGAGCGCAACGCAATTAATACGCGTACCGCTAGCCAGGAAGAGTTTGTAGAAACGCAAA
AAGGCCATCCGTCAGGATGGCCTTCTGCTTAGTTTGATGCCTGGCAGTTTATGGCGGGCGTCCTGCCCGC
CACCCTCCGGGCCGTTGCTTCACAACGTTCAAATCCGCTCCCGGCGGATTTGTCCTACTCAGGAGAGCGT
TCACCGACAAACAACAGATAAAACGAAAGGCCCAGTCTTCCGACTGAGCCTTTCGTTTTATTTG
Features (pLannotate 1.2.2; 9 found; start..end, strand, type, name):
     44..80      -  CDS            lacZα (fragment): LacZα fragment of β-galactosidase; lacZ fragment
    141..3281    +  CDS            KCNMA1 (fragment): KCMA1_CHICK - Also known as KCNMA. Experimental evidence at protein level: Swiss-Prot protein existence level 1. Potassium channel activated by both membrane depolarization or increase in cytosolic Ca(2+) that mediates export of K(+). It is also activated by the concentration of cytosolic Mg(2+). Its activation dampens the excitatory events that elevate the cytosolic Ca(2+) concentration and/or depolarize the cell membrane. It therefore contributes to repolarization of the membrane potential. Plays a key role in controlling excitability in a number of systems, such as regulation of the contrac
   3386..3485    -  protein_bind   attL2: mutant version of attL; recombination site for the Gateway® LR reaction LR Clonase™
   3503..3521    -  promoter       T7 promoter: promoter for bacteriophage T7 RNA polymerase
   3655..4464    +  CDS            KanR: aminoglycoside phosphotransferase; aph(3')-Ia; confers resistance to kanamycin in bacteria or G418 (Geneticin®) in eukaryotes
   4611..5199    +  rep_origin     ori: high-copy-number ColE1/pMB1/pBR322/pUC origin of replication
   5382..5474    +  CDS            lacI (fragment): lac repressor; lacI; The lac repressor binds to the lac operator to inhibit transcription in E. coli. This inhibition can be relieved by adding lactose or isopropyl-β-D-thiogalactopyranoside (IPTG).
   5529..5556    -  terminator     rrnB T2 terminator: transcription terminator T2 from the E. coli rrnB gene
   5688..5731    +  terminator     rrnB T1 terminator: Escherichia coli rrnB; transcription terminator T1 from the E. coli rrnB gene
