[The description below was written by a language model from this plasmid's Addgene catalogue record and pLannotate feature annotations shown in this document.]
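Description:
pENTR-D-TOPO-kcnma1b is a Gateway entry clone carrying the coding sequence of zebrafish (Danio rerio) kcnma1b, also called slo1b, inserted by directional TOPO cloning into an Invitrogen entry backbone. The catalogue calls this backbone pDONR-D-TOPO, whereas the plasmid name indicates pENTR-D-TOPO. It is a bacterial cloning vector rather than an expression vector. Propagation in E. coli relies on a high-copy ColE1/pUC-type origin, and selection is by kanamycin through the aph(3')-Ia KanR gene. The rrnB T1 and T2 terminators lie upstream of the cloning region, where they insulate the insert from read-through transcription originating in the backbone.

The insert is annotated by homology to chicken KCNMA1, the pore-forming subunit of the large-conductance BK channel. This potassium channel opens in response to membrane depolarization and to rises in cytosolic calcium, and it helps repolarize excitable cells. An attL2 site follows the gene, and a T7 promoter beyond it points back toward the insert, so it could drive antisense transcription in vitro. No attL1 site is called in the automated annotation, although an entry clone would normally have one upstream of the insert for LR recombination into destination vectors. The short lacZα and lacI fragments appear to be backbone remnants. The recorded sizes are inconsistent: the backbone and total size fields appear to be swapped, and the sequenced record is 5,734 nt, slightly shorter than expected for a 3,325 bp insert. The plasmid serves as a source of the kcnma1b CDS, and the associated study concerns calcium-activated potassium channels in zebrafish embryonic development.
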