Addgene plasmid #164952: pENTR-D-TOPO-kcnma1b
Purpose: Zebrafish kcnma1b gene CDS
Depositing lab: GuangJun Zhang. Depositing organization: Purdue University. Publication: Phylogenetic and developmental analyses indicate complex functions of Calcium-Activated Potassium Channels in zebrafish embryonic development. Silic MR, Black MM, Zhang G. Dev Dyn. 2021 Mar 16. doi: 10.1002/dvdy.329. PubMed 33728688.
Backbone
  Vector backbone: pDONR-D-TOPO
  Backbone manufacturer: Invitrogen
  Backbone size w/o insert (bp): 5905
  Total vector size (bp): 2580
  Vector type: PCR cloning vector
Growth in bacteria
  Bacterial resistance: Kanamycin, 50 μg/mL
  Growth temperature: 37°C
  Growth strain: DH5alpha
  Copy number: High Copy
Gene/Insert
  Gene/Insert name: kcnma1b (alt name: slo1b)
  Species: D. rerio (zebrafish)
  Insert size (bp): 3325
  Entrez Gene: kcnma1b (a.k.a. sl)
  Cloning method: TOPO Cloning
  Sequencing primers: 5′ M13F; 3′ M13R
Terms and licenses: Academic/Nonprofit Terms; Industry Terms: Not Available to Industry
How to cite: pENTR-D-TOPO-kcnma1b was a gift from GuangJun Zhang (Addgene plasmid # 164952 ; http://n2t.net/addgene:164952 ; RRID:Addgene_164952)
